>Addgene plasmid #54636 | KillerRed-N1 | depositor partial sequence | sequence record 85033 | insert sequence
GACGTCAGATCCGCTAGCGCTACCGGACTCAGATCTCGAGCTCAAGCTTCGAATTCTGCAGTCGACGGTA
CCGCGGGCCCGGGATCCACCGGTCGCCACCATGGGTTCAGAGGGCGGCCCCGCCCTGTTCCAGAGCGACA
TGACCTTCAAAATCTTCATCGACGGCGAGGTGAACGGCCAGAAGTTCACCATCGTGGCCGACGGCAGCAG
CAAGTTCCCCCACGGCGACTTCAACGTGCACGCCGTGTGCGAGACCGGCAAGCTGCCCATGAGCTGGAAG
CCCATCTGCCACCTGATCCAGTACGGCGAGCCCTTCTTCGCCCGCTACCCCGACGGCATCAGCCATTTCG
CCCAGGAGTGCTTCCCCGAGGGCCTGAGCATCGACCGCACCGTGCGCTTCGAGAACGACGGCACCATGAC
CAGCCACCACACCTACGAGCTGGACGACACCTGCGTGGTGAGCCGCATCACCGTGAACTGCGACGGCTTC
CAGCCCGACGGCCCCATCATGCGCGACCAGCTGGTGGACATCCTGCCCAACGAGACCCACATGTTCCCCC
ACGGCCCCAACGCCGTGCGCCAGCTGGCCTTCATCGGCTTCACCACCGCCGACGGCGGCCTGATGATGGG
CCACTTCGACAGCAAGATGACCTTCAACGGCAGCCGCGCCATCGAGATCCCCGGCCCACACTTCGTGACC
ATCATCACCAAGCAGATGAGGGACACCAGCGACAAGCGCGACCACGTGTGCCAGCGCGAGGTGGCCTACG
CCCACAGCGTGCCCCGCATCACCAGCGCCATCGGTAGCGACGAGGATTAAGCGGCCGCGACTCTAGATCA
TAATCAGCCATACCACATTTGTAGAGGTTTTACTTGCTTTAAAAACCTCCCACACCTCCCCCTGAACCTG
AAACATAAATGAATGCAATTGTTGTTGTTAACTTGTTATTGCAGCTTATAATGG
