>Addgene plasmid #54636 | KillerRed-N1 | addgene partial sequence | sequence record 89752 | CMV-F 5'-CGCAAATGGGCGGTAGGCGTG-3'
ACCGTCAGATCCGCTAGCGCTACCGGACTCAGATCTCGAGCTCAAGCTTCGAATTCTGCAGTCGACGGTA
CCGCGGGCCCGGGATCCACCGGTCGCCACCATGGGTTCAGAGGGCGGCCCCGCCCTGTTCCAGAGCGACA
TGACCTTCAAAATCTTCATCGACGGCGAGGTGAACGGCCAGAAGTTCACCATCGTGGCCGACGGCAGCAG
CAAGTTCCCCCACGGCGACTTCAACGTGCACGCCGTGTGCGAGACCGGCAAGCTGCCCATGAGCTGGAAG
CCCATCTGCCACCTGATCCAGTACGGCGAGCCCTTCTTCGCCCGCTACCCCGACGGCATCAGCCATTTCG
CCCAGGAGTGCTTCCCCGAGGGCCTGAGCATCGACCGCACCGTGCGCTTCGAGAACGACGGCACCATGAC
CAGCCACCACACCTACGAGCTGGACGACACCTGCGTGGTGAGCCGCATCACCGTGAACTGCGACGGCTTC
CAGCCCGACGGCCCCATCATGCGCGACCAGCTGGTGGACATCCTGCCCAACGAGACCCACATGTTCCCCC
ACGGCCCCAACGCCGTGCGCCAGCTGGCCTTCATCGGCTTCACCACCGCCGACGGCGGCCTGATGATGGG
CCACTTCGACAGCAAGATGACCTTCAACGGCAGCCGCGCCATCGAGATCCCCGGCCCACACTTCGTGACC
ATCATCACCAAGCAGATGAGGGACACCAGCGACAAGCGCGACCACGTGTGCCAGCGCGAGGTGGCCTACG
CCCACAGCGTGCCCCGCATCACCAGCGCCATCGGTAGCGACGAGGATTAAGCGGCCGCGACTCTAGATCA
TAATCAGCCATACCACATTTGTAGAGGTTTTACTTGCTTTAAAA
