[The description below was written by a language model from this plasmid's Addgene catalogue record.]
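Description:
KillerRed-N1 is an empty mammalian expression backbone of about 4.75 kb, built in the "N1" cloning-vector format. In this format a gene of interest is inserted upstream of the fluorescent protein coding sequence, so the expressed product carries the tag at its C terminus. The tag here is KillerRed, a genetically encoded red fluorescent photosensitizer with recorded excitation and emission maxima of 585 nm and 610 nm. The plasmid carries no insert as deposited. It is maintained in E. coli as a high-copy plasmid under kanamycin selection, and it carries a neomycin resistance marker that allows G418 selection of stably transfected mammalian cells.

The record does not include a feature table, so it does not state the promoter driving expression, the polyadenylation signal, the origins of replication or the composition of the multiple cloning site. These should be confirmed from the full sequence rather than assumed from the vector's name.

The vector serves to make fusions of a protein or targeting sequence to KillerRed, placing the photosensitizer at a chosen subcellular location. A photosensitizer of this kind generates reactive oxygen species when illuminated. Such fusions are therefore generally used for light-induced inactivation of the tagged protein or its neighbours, or for light-triggered damage or killing of the expressing cells. The red fluorescence also lets the fusion's localization be visualized.
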