Addgene plasmid #54636: KillerRed-N1
Purpose: (Empty Backbone) Localization: N1 Cloning Vector, Excitation: 585, Emission: 610
Depositing lab: Dmitriy Chudakov & Michael Davidson & Konstantin Lukyanov. Depositing organization: Florida State University, Tallahassee. Publication: A genetically encoded photosensitizer. Bulina ME, Chudakov DM, Britanova OV, Yanushevich YG, Staroverov DB, Chepurnykh TV, Merzlyak EM, Shkrob MA, Lukyanov S, Lukyanov KA. Nat Biotechnol. 2006 Jan;24(1):95-9. doi: 10.1038/nbt1175. Epub 2005 Dec 20. PubMed 16369538.
Backbone
  Vector backbone: KillerRed-N1
  Backbone size (bp): 4750
  Vector type: Mammalian Expression
  Selectable markers: Neomycin (select with G418)
  Tag / fusion protein: KillerRed (C terminal on backbone)
Growth in bacteria
  Bacterial resistance: Kanamycin, 50 μg/mL
  Growth temperature: 37°C
  Growth strain: DH5alpha
  Copy number: High Copy
Gene/Insert
  Gene/Insert name: None
  Tag / fusion protein: KillerRed (C terminal on backbone)
Resource information
  A portion of this plasmid was derived from a plasmid made by: D.M. Chudakov and K.A. Lukyanov; PMID 16369538
Terms and licenses: Academic/Nonprofit Terms; Industry Terms
Depositor comments: Photosensitizer. Excitation = 585; Emission = 610
How to cite: KillerRed-N1 was a gift from Dmitriy Chudakov & Michael Davidson & Konstantin Lukyanov (Addgene plasmid # 54636)
